>Addgene plasmid #57490 | mEos4a-Caveolin-C-10 | addgene full sequence | sequence record 210792 | Addgene NGS Result
TTCTTTCCTGCGTTATCCCCTGATTCTGTGGATAACCGTATTACCGCCATGCATTAGTTATTAATAGTAA
TCAATTACGGGGTCATTAGTTCATAGCCCATATATGGAGTTCCGCGTTACATAACTTACGGTAAATGGCC
CGCCTGGCTGACCGCCCAACGACCCCCGCCCATTGACGTCAATAATGACGTATGTTCCCATAGTAACGCC
AATAGGGACTTTCCATTGACGTCAATGGGTGGAGTATTTACGGTAAACTGCCCACTTGGCAGTACATCAA
GTGTATCATATGCCAAGTACGCCCCCTATTGACGTCAATGACGGTAAATGGCCCGCCTGGCATTATGCCC
AGTACATGACCTTATGGGACTTTCCTACTTGGCAGTACATCTACGTATTAGTCATCGCTATTACCATGGT
GATGCGGTTTTGGCAGTACATCAATGGGCGTGGATAGCGGTTTGACTCACGGGGATTTCCAAGTCTCCAC
CCCATTGACGTCAATGGGAGTTTGTTTTGGCACCAAAATCAACGGGACTTTCCAAAATGTCGTAACAACT
CCGCCCCATTGACGCAAATGGGCGGTAGGCGTGTACGGTGGGAGGTCTATATAAGCAGAGCTGGTTTAGT
GAACCGTCAGATCCGCTAGCACCGCCACCATGTCTGGGGGCAAATACGTAGACTCGGAGGGACATCTCTA
CACCGTTCCCATCCGGGAACAGGGCAACATCTACAAGCCCAACAACAAGGCCATGGCAGACGAGCTGAGC
GAGAAGCAAGTGTACGACGCGCACACCAAGGAGATCGACCTGGTCAACCGCGACCCTAAACACCTCAACG
ATGACGTGGTCAAGATTGACTTTGAAGATGTGATTGCAGAACCAGAAGGGACACACAGTTTTGACGGCAT
TTGGAAGGCCAGCTTCACCACCTTCACTGTGACGAAATACTGGTTTTACCGCTTGCTGTCTGCCCTCTTT
GGCATCCCGATGGCACTCATCTGGGGCATTTACTTCGCCATTCTCTCTTTCCTGCACATCTGGGCAGTTG
TACCATGCATTAAGAGCTTCCTGATTGAGATTCAGTGCATCAGCCGTGTCTATTCCATCTACGTCCACAC
CGTCTGTGACCCACTCTTTGAAGCTGTTGGGAAAATATTCAGCAATGTCCGCATCAACTTGCAGAAAGAA
ATAAGCTCCGGAGGGGATCCACCGGTCGCCACCATGGTGAGTGCGATTAAGCCAGACATGAGGATCAAAC
TCCGTATGGAAGGCAACGTAAACGGGCACCACTTTGTGATCGACGGAGATGGTACAGGCAAGCCTTATGA
GGGAAAACAGACCATGGATCTTGAAGTCAAAGAGGGCGGACCTCTGCCTTTTGCCTTTGATATCCTGACC
ACTGCATTCCATTACGGCAACAGGGTATTCGTTAAATATCCAGACAACATACAAGACTATTTTAAGCAGT
CGTTTCCTAAGGGGTATTCGTGGGAACGAAGCTTGACTTTCGAAGACGGGGGCATTTGCTATGCCAGAAA
CGACATAACAATGGAAGGGGACACTTTCTATAATAAAGTTCGATTTTATGGTACCAACTTTCCCGCCAAT
GGTCCAGTTATGCAGAAGAAGACGCTGAAATGGGAGCCCTCCACTGAGAAAATGTATGTGCGTGATGGAG
TGCTGACGGGTGATATTCATATGGCTTTGTTGCTTGAAGGAAATGCCCATTACCGATGTGACTTCAGAAC
TACTTACAAAGCTAAGGAGAAGGGTGTCAAGTTACCAGGCTACCACTTTGTGGACCACGCCATTGAGATT
TTAAGCCATGACAAAGATTACAACAAGGTTAAGCTGTATGAGCATGCTGTTGCTCATTCTGGATTGCCTG
ACAATGCCAGACGATAAGCGGCCGCGACTCTAGATCATAATCAGCCATACCACATTTGTAGAGGTTTTAC
TTGCTTTAAAAAACCTCCCACACCTCCCCCTGAACCTGAAACATAAAATGAATGCAATTGTTGTTGTTAA
CTTGTTTATTGCAGCTTATAATGGTTACAAATAAAGCAATAGCATCACAAATTTCACAAATAAAGCATTT
TTTTCACTGCATTCTAGTTGTGGTTTGTCCAAACTCATCAATGTATCTTAAGGCGTAAATTGTAAGCGTT
AATATTTTGTTAAAATTCGCGTTAAATTTTTGTTAAATCAGCTCATTTTTTAACCAATAGGCCGAAATCG
GCAAAATCCCTTATAAATCAAAAGAATAGACCGAGATAGGGT
[37 nt withheld, positions 2283-2319]
AAAGAACGTGGACTCCAACGTCAAAGG
[49 nt withheld, positions 2347-2395]
T
[91 nt withheld, positions 2397-2487]
G
[124 nt withheld, positions 2489-2612]
CAGGTGGCACTTTTCGGGGAAATGTGCGCGGAACCCCTATTTGTTTATTTTTCTAAATACATTCAAATAT
GTATCCGCTCATGAGACAATAACCCTGATAAATGCTTCAATAATATTGAAAAAGGAAGAGTCCTGAGGCG
GAAAGAACCAGCTGTGGAATGTGTGTCAGTTAGGGTGTGGAAAGTCCCCAGGCTCCCCAGCAGGCAGAAG
TATGCAAAGCATGCATCTCAATTAGTCAGCAACCAGGTGTGGAAAGTCCCCAGGCTCCCCAGCAGGCAGA
AGTATGCAAAGCATGCATCTCAATTAGTCAGCAACCATAGTCCCGCCCCTAACTCCGCCCATCCCGCCCC
TAACTCCGCCCAGTTCCGCCCATTCTCCGCCCCATGGCTGACTAATTTTTTTTATTTATGCAGAGGCCGA
GGCCGCCTCGGCCTCTGAGCTATTCCAGAAGTAGTGAGGAGGCTTTTTTGGAGGCCTAGGCTTTTGCAAA
GATCGATCAAGAGACAGGATGAGGATCGTTTCGCATGATTGAACAAGATGGATTGCACGCAGGTTCTCCG
GCCGCTTGGGTGGAGAGGCTATTCGGCTATGACTGGGCACAACAGACAATCGGCTGCTCTGATGCCGCCG
TGTTCCGGCTGTCAGCGCAGGGGCGCCCGGTTCTTTTTGTCAAGACCGACCTGTCCGGTGCCCTGAATGA
ACTGCAAGACGAGGCAGCGCGGCTATCGTGGCTGGCCACGACGGGCGTTCCTTGCGCAGCTGTGCTCGAC
GTTGTCACTGAAGCGGGAAGGGACTGGCTGCTATTGGGCGAAGTGCCGGGGCAGGATCTCCTGTCATCTC
ACCTTGCTCCTGCCGAGAAAGTATCCATCATGGCTGATGCAATGCGGCGGCTGCATACGCTTGATCCGGC
TACCTGCCCATTCGACCACCAAGCGAAACATCGCATCGAGCGAGCACGTACTCGGATGGAAGCCGGTCTT
GTCGATCAGGATGATCTGGACGAAGAGCATCAGGGGCTCGCGCCAGCCGAACTGTTCGCCAGGCTCAAGG
CGAGCATGCCCGACGGCGAGGATCTCGTCGTGACCCATGGCGATGCCTGCTTGCCGAATATCATGGTGGA
AAATGGCCGCTTTTCTGGATTCATCGACTGTGGCCGGCTGGGTGTGGCGGACCGCTATCAGGACATAGCG
TTGGCTACCCGTGATATTGCTGAAGAGCTTGGCGGCGAATGGGCTGACCGCTTCCTCGTGCTTTACGGTA
TCGCCGCTCCCGATTCGCAGCGCATCGCCTTCTATCGCCTTCTTGACGAGTTCTTCTGAGCGGGACTCTG
GGGTTCGAAATGACCGACCAAGCGACGCCCAACCTGCCATCACGAGATTTCGATTCCACCGCCGCCTTCT
ATGAAAGGTTGGGCTTCGGAATCGTTTTCCGGGACGCCGGCTGGATGATCCTCCAGCGCGGGGATCTCAT
GCTGGAGTTCTTCGCCCACCCTAGGGGGAGGCTAACTGAAACACGGAAGGAGACAATACCGGAAGGAACC
CGCGCTATGACGGCAATAAAAAGACAGAATAAAACGCACGGTGTTGGGTCGTTTGTTCATAAACGCGGGG
TTCGGTCCCAGGGCTGGCACTCTGTCGATACCCCACCGAGACCCCATTGGGGCCAATACGCCCGCGTTTC
TTCCTTTTCCCCACCCCACCCCCCAAGTTCGGGTGAAGGCCCAGGGCTCGCAGCCAACGTCGGGGCGGCA
GGCCCTGCCATAGCCTCAGGTTACTCATATATACTTTAGATTGATTTAAAACTTCATTTTTAATTTAAAA
GGATCTAGGTGAAGATCCTTTTTGATAATCTCATGACCAAAATCCCTTAACGTGAGTTTTCGTTCCACTG
AGCGTCAGACCCCGTAGAAAAGATCAAAGGATCTTCTTGAGATCCTTTTTTTCTGCGCGTAATCTGCTGC
TTGCAAACAAAAAAACCACCGCTACCAGCGGTGGTTTGTTTGCCGGATCAAGAGCTACCAACTCTTTTTC
CGAAGGTAACTGGCTTCAGCAGAGCGCAGATACCAAATACTGTTCTTCTAGTGTAGCCGTAGTTAGGCCA
CCACTTCAAGAACTCTGTAGCACCGCCTACATACCTCGCTCTGCTAATCCTGTTACCAGTGGCTGCTGCC
AGTGGCGATAAGTCGTGTCTTACCGGGTTGGACTCAAGACGATAGTTACCGGATAAGGCGCAGCGGTCGG
GCTGAACGGGGGGTTCGTGCACACAGCCCAGCTTGGAGCGAACGACCTACACCGAACTGAGATACCTACA
GCGTGAGCTATGAGAAAGCGCCACGCTTCCCGAAGGGAGAAAGGCGGACAGGTATCCGGTAAGCGGCAGG
GTCGGAACAGGAGAGCGCACGAGGGAGCTTCCAGGGGGAAACGCCTGGTATCTTTATAGTCCTGTCGGGT
TTCGCCACCTCTGACTTGAGCGTCGATTTTTGTGATGCTCGTCAGGGGGGCGGAGCCTATGGAAAAACGC
CAGCAACGCGGCCTTTTTACGGTTCCTGGCCTTTTGCTGGCCTTTTGCTCACATG
Features (pLannotate 1.2.2; 15 found; start..end, strand, type, name):
      1..47      +  rep_origin     RSF ori (fragment): Plasmids containing the RSF 1030 origin of replication can be propagated in E. coli cells that contain additional plasmids with compatible origins.
    115..418     +  enhancer       CMV enhancer: human cytomegalovirus immediate early enhancer
    419..622     +  promoter       CMV promoter: human cytomegalovirus (CMV) immediate early promoter
    660..1193    +  CDS            CAV1: CAV1_CHLAE - Experimental evidence at protein level: Swiss-Prot protein existence level 1. May act as a scaffolding protein within caveolar membranes. Forms a stable heterooligomeric complex with CAV2 that targets to lipid rafts and drives caveolae formation. Mediates the recruitment of CAVIN proteins (CAVIN1/2/3/4) to the caveolae (By similarity). Interacts directly with G-protein alpha subunits and can functionally regulate their activity (By similarity). Involved in the costimulatory signal essential for T-cell receptor (TCR)-mediated T-cell activation. Its binding to DPP4 induces T-cell pr
   1224..1904    +  CDS            mEos4a: mEos4a is a photoconvertible red fluorescent protein published in 2015, derived from Lobophyllia hemprichii. It has moderate acid sensitivity.
   1923..2006    +  CDS            large T antigen (fragment): large T antigen from SV40 (simian virus 40)
   2029..2150    +  polyA_signal   SV40 poly(A) signal: SV40 polyadenylation signal
   2184..2612    -  rep_origin     f1 ori (sequence partly withheld): f1 bacteriophage origin of replication; arrow indicates direction of (+) strand synthesis
   2639..2743    +  promoter       AmpR promoter: bla
   2745..3102    +  promoter       SV40 promoter: SV40 enhancer and early promoter
   3137..3931    +  CDS            NeoR/KanR: aminoglycoside phosphotransferase from Tn5; aph(3')-II (or nptII); confers resistance to neomycin, kanamycin, and G418 (Geneticin®)
   3952..4104    +  CDS            ble (fragment): BLE_KLEPN - Experimental evidence at protein level: Swiss-Prot protein existence level 1. Binding protein with a strong affinity to the bleomycin family of antibiotics. Binds to CL990; an antimitotic-antibiotic compound. From Klebsiella pneumoniae.
   4163..4210    +  polyA_signal   HSV TK poly(A) signal: herpes simplex virus thymidine kinase polyadenylation signal (Cole and Stacy, 1985)
   4301..4317    -  polyA_signal   bGH poly(A) signal (fragment): bovine growth hormone polyadenylation signal
   4539..5127    +  rep_origin     ori: high-copy-number ColE1/pMB1/pBR322/pUC origin of replication
