[The description below was written by a language model from this plasmid's Addgene catalogue record and pLannotate feature annotations shown in this document.]
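Description:
mEos4a-Caveolin-C-10 is a mammalian expression plasmid that produces human caveolin-1 (CAV1) fused to the green-to-red photoconvertible fluorescent protein mEos4a, for imaging of membrane and caveolar localization. It is built on an mEos4a-C1 backbone. In E. coli it replicates from a high-copy ColE1/pUC-type origin and is selected with kanamycin. An f1 origin is also present. A single NeoR/KanR (Tn5 aminoglycoside phosphotransferase) gene sits downstream of tandem bacterial (bla-type) and SV40 early promoters and is terminated by the HSV TK polyadenylation signal. The same marker therefore gives kanamycin resistance in bacteria and G418 resistance for selecting stably transfected mammalian cells. The short RSF ori, ble, bGH poly(A) and large T antigen fragments in the annotation appear to be partial matches to backbone sequence rather than functional elements.

The fusion is driven by the CMV immediate early enhancer and promoter and terminated by the SV40 polyadenylation signal. The two sources disagree on its orientation. The catalogue entry lists mEos4a as an N-terminal tag on the backbone, but the feature table from the sequenced plasmid (5,187 nt) places the CAV1 coding region directly after the promoter, with mEos4a following a short gap of about 30 nt. This puts the fluorescent protein at the C-terminus of caveolin, possibly joined by a linker of about ten residues, as the "10" in the name may indicate. The recorded spectral values are excitation/emission of 505/516 nm for the green state and 569/581 nm for the photoconverted red state. The record gives only localization and spectra as the purpose. Photoconvertible fusions of this kind are commonly used for tracking protein populations and for single-molecule localization microscopy.
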