Addgene plasmid #57490: mEos4a-Caveolin-C-10
Purpose: Localization: Membrane, Excitation: 505 / 569, Emission: 516 / 581
Depositing lab: Michael Davidson & Loren Looger. Depositing organization: Florida State University, Tallahassee.
Backbone
  Vector backbone: mEos4a-C1
  Backbone size w/o insert (bp): 4750
  Vector type: Mammalian Expression
  Selectable markers: Neomycin (select with G418)
Growth in bacteria
  Bacterial resistance: Kanamycin, 50 μg/mL
  Growth temperature: 37°C
  Growth strain: DH5alpha
  Copy number: High Copy
Gene/Insert
  Gene/Insert name: Caveolin (alt name: NM_001753)
  Species: H. sapiens (human)
  Entrez Gene: CAV1 (a.k.a. BSCL3, CGL3, LCCNS, MSTP085, PPH3, VIP21)
  Promoter: CMV
  Tag / fusion protein: mEos4a (N terminal on backbone)
  Cloning method: Unknown
  Sequencing primers: 5′ CMV-F; 3′ SV40pA-R
Terms and licenses: Academic/Nonprofit Terms; Industry Terms
Depositor comments: . Excitation = 505 / 569; Emission = 516 / 581
How to cite: mEos4a-Caveolin-C-10 was a gift from Michael Davidson & Loren Looger (Addgene plasmid # 57490 ; http://n2t.net/addgene:57490 ; RRID:Addgene_57490)
